>Addgene plasmid #223584 | pPPI4-SNAP-CTLA-4-His6 | addgene full sequence | sequence record 444035 | Addgene NGS Result
AAAGACAGCATTTTCAACAAATGGTGCTGGCACAACTGGTGGTTATCATGGAGAAGAATGTGAATTGATC
CATTCCAATCTCCTTGTACTAAGGTCAAATCTAAGTGGATCAAGGAACTCCACATAAAACCAGAGACACT
GAAACTTATAGAGGAGAAAGTGGGGAAAAGCCTCGAAGATATGGGCACAGGGGAAAAATTCCTGAATAGA
ACAGCAATGGCTTGTGCTGTAAGATCGAGAATTGACAAATGGGACCTCATGAAACTCCAAAGCTATCGGA
TCAATTCCTCCAAAAAAGCCTCCTCACTACTTCTGGAATAGCTCAGAGGCCGAGGCGGCCTCGGCCTCTG
CATAAATAAAAAAAATTAGTCAGCCATGCATGGGGCGGAGAATGGGCGGAACTGGGCGGAGTTAGGGGCG
GGATGGGCGGAGTTAGGGGCGGGACTATGGTTGCTGACTAATTGAGATGCATGCTTTGCATACTTCTGCC
TGCTGGGGAGCCTGGGGACTTTCCACACCTGGTTGCTGACTAATTGAGATGCATGCTTTGCATACTTCTG
CCTGCTGGGGAGCCTGGGGACTTTCCACACCCTAACTGACACACATTCCACAGAATTAATTCCCGATCCG
TCGACCTCGAGAGCTTGGCGTAATCATGGTCATAGCTGTTTCCTGTGTGAAATTGTTATCCGCTCACAAT
TCCACACAACATACGAGCCGGAAGCATAAAGTGTAAAGCCTGGGGTGCCTAATGAGTGAGCTAACTCACA
TTAATTGCGTTGCGCTCACTGCCCGCTTTCCAGTCGGGAAACCTGTCGTGCCAGCTGCATTAATGAATCG
GCCAACGCGCGGGGAGAGGCGGTTTGCGTATTGGGCGCTCTTCCGCTTCCTCGCTCACTGACTCGCTGCG
CTCGGTCGTTCGGCTGCGGCGAGCGGTATCAGCTCACTCAAAGGCGGTAATACGGTTATCCACAGAATCA
GGGGATAACGCAGGAAAGAACATGTGAGCAAAAGGCCAGCAAAAGGCCAGGAACCGTAAAAAGGCCGCGT
TGCTGGCGTTTTTCCATAGGCTCCGCCCCCCTGACGAGCATCACAAAAATCGACGCTCAAGTCAGAGGTG
GCGAAACCCGACAGGACTATAAAGATACCAGGCGTTTCCCCCTGGAAGCTCCCTCGTGCGCTCTCCTGTT
CCGACCCTGCCGCTTACCGGATACCTGTCCGCCTTTCTCCCTTCGGGAAGCGTGGCGCTTTCTCATAGCT
CACGCTGTAGGTATCTCAGTTCGGTGTAGGTCGTTCGCTCCAAGCTGGGCTGTGTGCACGAACCCCCCGT
TCAGCCCGACCGCTGCGCCTTATCCGGTAACTATCGTCTTGAGTCCAACCCGGTAAGACACGACTTATCG
CCACTGGCAGCAGCCACTGGTAACAGGATTAGCAGAGCGAGGTATGTAGGCGGTGCTACAGAGTTCTTGA
AGTGGTGGCCTAACTACGGCTACACTAGAAGAACAGTATTTGGTATCTGCGCTCTGCTGAAGCCAGTTAC
CTTCGGAAAAAGAGTTGGTAGCTCTTGATCCGGCAAACAAACCACCGCTGGTAGCGGTGGTTTTTTTGTT
TGCAAGCAGCAGATTACGCGCAGAAAAAAAGGATCTCAAGAAGATCCTTTGATCTTTTCTACGGGGTCTG
ACGCTCAGTGGAACGAAAACTCACGTTAAGGGATTTTGGTCATGAGATTATCAAAAAGGATCTTCACCTA
GATCCTTTTAAATTAAAAATGAAGTTTTAAATCAATCTAAAGTATATATGAGTAAACTTGGTCTGACAGT
TACCAATGCTTAATCAGTGAGGCACCTATCTCAGCGATCTGTCTATTTCGTTCATCCATAGTTGCCTGAC
TCCCCGTCGTGTAGATAACTACGATACGGGAGGGCTTACCATCTGGCCCCAGTGCTGCAATGATACCGCG
AGACCCACGCTCACCGGCTCCAGATTTATCAGCAATAAACCAGCCAGCCGGAAGGGCCGAGCGCAGAAGT
GGTCCTGCAACTTTATCCGCCTCCATCCAGTCTATTAATTGTTGCCGGGAAGCTAGAGTAAGTAGTTCGC
CAGTTAATAGTTTGCGCAACGTTGTTGCCATTGCTACAGGCATCGTGGTGTCACGCTCGTCGTTTGGTAT
GGCTTCATTCAGCTCCGGTTCCCAACGATCAAGGCGAGTTACATGATCCCCCATGTTGTGCAAAAAAGCG
GTTAGCTCCTTCGGTCCTCCGATCGTTGTCAGAAGTAAGTTGGCCGCAGTGTTATCACTCATGGTTATGG
CAGCACTGCATAATTCTCTTACTGTCATGCCATCCGTAAGATGCTTTTCTGTGACTGGTGAGTACTCAAC
CAAGTCATTCTGAGAATAGTGTATGCGGCGACCGAGTTGCTCTTGCCCGGCGTCAATACGGGATAATACC
GCGCCACATAGCAGAACTTTAAAAGTGCTCATCATTGGAAAACGTTCTTCGGGGCGAAAACTCTCAAGGA
TCTTACCGCTGTTGAGATCCAGTTCGATGTAACCCACTCGTGCACCCAACTGATCTTCAGCATCTTTTAC
TTTCACCAGCGTTTCTGGGTGAGCAAAAACAGGAAGGCAAAATGCCGCAAAAAAGGGAATAAGGGCGACA
CGGAAATGTTGAATACTCATACTCTTCCTTTTTCAATATTATTGAAGCATTTATCAGGGTTATTGTCTCA
TGAGCGGATACATATTTGAATGTATTTAGAAAAATAAACAAATAGGGGTTCCGCGCACATTTCCCCGAAA
AGTGCCACCTGACGTCGACGGATCGGGAGATCCGCGTTGACATTGATTATTGACTAGTTATTAATAGTAA
TCAATTACGGGGTCATTAGTTCATAGCCCATATATGGAGTTCCGCGTTACATAACTTACGGTAAATGGCC
CGCCTGGCTGACCGCCCAACGACCCCCGCCCATTGACGTCAATAATGACGTATGTTCCCATAGTAACGCC
AATAGGGACTTTCCATTGACGTCAATGGGTGGAGTATTTACGGTAAACTGCCCACTTGGCAGTACATCAA
GTGTATCATATGCCAAGTCCGCCCCCTATTGACGTCAATGACGGTAAATGGCCCGCCTGGCATTATGCCC
AGTACATGACCTTACGGGACTTTCCTACTTGGCAGTACATCTACGTATTAGTCATCGCTATTACCATGGT
GATGCGGTTTTGGCAGTACACCAATGGGCGTGGATAGCGGTTTGACTCACGGGGATTTCCAAGTCTCCAC
CCCATTGACGTCAATGGGAGTTTGTTTTGGCACCAAAATCAACGGGACTTTCCAAAATGTCGTAATAACC
CCGCCCCGTTGACGCAAATGGGCGGTAGGCGTGTACGGTGGGAGGTCTATATAAGCAGAGCTCGTTTAGT
GAACCGTCAGATCGCCTGGAGACGCCATCCACGCTGTTTTGACCTCCATAGAAGACACCGGGACCGATCC
AGCCTCCGCGGCCGGGAACGGTGCATTGGAACGCGGATTCCCCGTGCCAAGAGTGACGTAAGTACCGCCT
ATAGACTCTATAGGCACACCCCTTTGGCTCTTATGCATGCTATACTGTTTTTGGCTTGGGGCCTATACAC
CCCCGCTTCCTTATGCTATAGGTGATGGTATAGCTTAGCCTATAGGTGTGGGTTATTGACCATTATTGAC
CACTCCCCTATTGGTGACGATACTTTCCATTACTAATCCATAACATGGCTCTTTGCCACAACTATCTCTA
TTGGCTATATGCCAATACTCTGTCCTTCAGAGACTGACACGGACTCTGTATTTTTACAGGATGGGGTCCC
ATTTATTATTTACAAATTCACATATACAACAACGCCGTCCCCCGTGCCCGCAGTTTTTATTAAACATAGC
GTGGGATCTCCACGCGAATCTCGGGTACGTGTTCCGGACATGGGCTCTTCTCCGGTAGCGGCGGAGCTTC
CACATCCGAGCCCTGGTCCCATGCCTCCAGCGGCTCATGGTCGCTCGGCAGCTCCTTGCTCCTAACAGTG
GAGGCCAGACTTAGGCACAGCACAATGCCCACCACCACCAGTGTGCCGCACAAGGCCGTGGCGGTAGGGT
ATGTGTCTGAAAATGAGCTCGGAGATTGGGCTCGCACCGCTGACGCAGATGGAAGACTTAAGGCAGCGGC
AGAAGAAGATGCAGGCAGCTGAGTTGTTGTATTCTGATAAGAGTCAGAGGTAACTCCCGTTGCGGTGCTG
TTAACGGTGGAGGGCAGTGTAGTCTGAGCAGTACTCGTTGCTGCCGCGCGCGCCACCAGACATAATAGCT
GACAGACTAACAGACTGTTCCTTTCCATGGGTCTTTTCTGCAGATGGACGCTATGAAGAGAGGACTGTGC
TGCGTGCTGCTGCTGTGCGGAGCCGTGTTCGTGTCACCAAGCCAGGAAATCCATGCTAGATTCCGAATGG
ACAAAGATTGCGAAATGAAACGTACCACCCTGGATAGCCCGCTGGGCAAACTGGAACTGAGCGGCTGCGA
ACAGGGCCTGCATGAAATTAAACTGCTGGGTAAAGGCACCAGCGCGGCCGATGCGGTTGAAGTTCCGGCC
CCGGCCGCCGTGCTGGGTGGTCCGGAACCGCTGATGCAGGCGACCGCGTGGCTGAACGCGTATTTTCATC
AGCCGGAAGCGATTGAAGAATTTCCGGTTCCGGCGCTGCATCATCCGGTGTTTCAGCAGGAGAGCTTTAC
CCGTCAGGTGCTGTGGAAACTGCTGAAAGTGGTTAAATTTGGCGAAGTGATTAGCTATCAGCAGCTGGCG
GCCCTGGCGGGTAATCCGGCGGCCACCGCCGCCGTTAAAACCGCGCTGAGCGGTAACCCGGTGCCGATTC
TGATTCCGTGCCATCGTGTGGTTAGCTCTAGCGGTGCGGTTGGCGGTTATGAAGGTGGTCTGGCGGTGAA
AGAGTGGCTGCTGGCCCATGAAGGTCATCGTCTGGGTAAACCGGGTCTGGGAGGTAGCGGTAGCGGTAGC
GAGACTGTCCGATTCCAATCTGAAAAAGCAATGCACGTGGCCCAGCCTGCTGTGGTACTGGCCAGCAGCC
GAGGCATCGCCAGCTTTGTGTGTGAGTATGCATCTCCAGGCAAAGCCACTGAGGTCCGGGTGACAGTGCT
TCGGCAGGCTGACAGCCAGGTGACTGAAGTCTGTGCGGCAACCTACATGATGGGGAATGAGTTGACCTTC
CTAGATGATTCCATCTGCACGGGCACCTCCAGTGGAAATCAAGTGAACCTCACTATCCAAGGACTGAGGG
CCATGGACACGGGACTCTACATCTGCAAGGTGGAGCTCATGTACCCACCGCCATACTACCTGGGCATAGG
CAACGGAACCCAGATTTATGTAATTGATCCAGAACCGTGCCCAGATTCTGACGGCCATCACCATCACCAT
CACTGAGCGGCCGCTCGAGCATGCATCTAGAGCTTGCGCCTCTAGAGCTCGCTGATCAGCCTCGACTGTG
CCTTCTAGTTGCCAGCCATCTGTTGTTTGCCCCTCCCCCGTGCCTTCCTTGACCCTGGAAGGTGCCACTC
CCACTGTCCTTTCCTAATAAAATGAGGAAATTGCATCGCATTGTCTGAGTAGGTGTCATTCTATTCTGGG
GGGTGGGGTGGGGCAGGACAGCAAGGGGGAGGATTGGGAAGACAATAGCAGGCATGCTGGGGATGCGGTG
GGCTCTATGGCTTCTGAGGCGGAAAGAACCAGCTGGGGCTCGAGGGGGGATCTCCCGATCCCCAGCTTTG
CTTCTCAATTTCTTATTTGCATAATGAGAAAAAAAGGAAAATTAATTTTAACACCAATTCAGTAGTTGAT
TGAGCAAATGCGTTGCCAAAAAGGATGCTTTAGAGACAGTGTTCTCTGCACAGATAAGGACAAACATTAT
TCAGAGGGAGTACCCAGAGCTGAGACTCCTAAGCCAGTGAGTGGCACAGCATCCAGGGAGAAATATGCTT
GTCATCACCGAAGCCTGATTCCGTAGAGCCACACCCTGGTAAGGGCCAATCTGCTCACACAGGATAGAGA
GGGCAGGAGCCAGGGCAGAGCATATAAGGTGAGGTAGGATCAGTTGCTCCTCACATTTGCTTCTGACATA
GTTGTGTTGGGAGCTTGGATAGCTTGGGGGGGGGACAGCTCAGGGCTGCGATTTCGCGCCAAACTTGACG
GCAATCCTAGCGTGAAGGCTGGTAGGATTTTATCCCCGCTGCCATCATGGTTCGACCATTGAACTGCATC
GTCGCCGTGTCCCAAAATATGGGGATTGGCAAGAACGGAGACCTACCCTGGCCTCCGCTCAGGAACGAGT
TCAAGTACTTCCAAAGAATGACCACAACCTCTTCAGTGGAAGGTAAACAGAATCTGGTGATTATGGGTAG
GAAAACCTGGTTCTCCATTCCTGAGAAGAATCGACCTTTAAAGGACAGAATTAATATAGTTCTCAGTAGA
GAACTCAAAGAACCACCACGAGGAGCTCATTTTCTTGCCAAAAGTTTGGATGATGCCTTAAGACTTATTG
AACAACCGGAATTGGCAAGTAAAGTAGACATGGTTTGGATAGTCGGAGGCAGTTCTGTTTACCAGGAAGC
CATGAATCAACCAGGCCACCTCAGACTCTTTGTGACAAGGATCATGCAGGAATTTGAAAGTGACACGTTT
TTCCCAGAAATTGATTTGGGGAAATATAAACTTCTCCCAGAATACCCAGGCGTCCTCTCTGAGGTCCAGG
AGGAAAAAGGCATCAAGTATAAGTTTGAAGTCTACGAGAAGAAAGACTAACAGGAAGATGCTTTCAAGTT
CTCTGCTCCCCTCCTAAAGCTATGCATTTTTATAAGACCATGCTAGCTTGAACTTGTTTATTGCAGCTTA
TAATGGTTACAAATAAAGCAATAGCATCACAAATTTCACAAATAAAGCATTTTTTTCACTGCATTCTAGT
TGTGGTTTGTCCAAACTCATCAATGTATCTTATCATGTCTGGATCAACGATAGCTTATCTGTGGGCGATG
CCAAGCACCTGGATGCTGTTGGTTTCCTGCTACTGATTTAGAAGCCATTTGCCCCCTGAGTGGGGCTTGG
GAGCACTAACTTTCTCTTTCAAAGGAAGCAATGCAGAAAGAAAAGCATACAAAGTATAAGCTGCCATGTA
ATAATGGAAGAAGATAAGGTTGTATGAATTAGATTTACATACTTCTGAATTGAAACTAAACACCTTTAAA
TTCTTAAATATATAACACATTTCATATGAAAGTATTTTACATAAGTAACTCAGATACATAGAAAACAAAG
CTAATGATAGGTGTCCCTAAAAGTTCATTTATTAATTCTACAAATGATGAGCTGGCCATCAAAATTCCAG
CTCAATTCTTCAACGAATTAGAAAGAGCAATCTGCAAACTCATCTGGAATAACAAAAAACCTAGGATAGC
AAAAACTCTTCTCAAGGATAAAAGAACCTCTGGTGGAATCACCATGCCTGACCTAAAGCTGTACTACAGA
GCAATTGTGATAAAAACTGCATGGTACTGATATAGAAACGGACAAGTAGACCAATGGAATAGAACCCACA
CACCTATGGTCACTTGATCTTCAACAAGAGAGCTAAAACCATCCACTGGAAA
Features (pLannotate 1.2.2; 21 found; start..end, strand, type, name):
    287..604     -  promoter       SV40 promoter: SV40 enhancer and early promoter
    683..699     -  protein_bind   lac operator: The lac repressor binds to the lac operator to inhibit transcription in E. coli. This inhibition can be relieved by adding lactose or isopropyl-β-D-thiogalactopyranoside (IPTG). lac repressor encoded by lacI
    707..737     -  promoter       lac promoter: promoter for the E. coli lac operon
    752..773     -  protein_bind   CAP binding site: CAP binding activates transcription in the presence of cAMP. E. coli catabolite activator protein
    786..878     -  CDS            lacI (fragment): lac repressor; lacI; The lac repressor binds to the lac operator to inhibit transcription in E. coli. This inhibition can be relieved by adding lactose or isopropyl-β-D-thiogalactopyranoside (IPTG).
   1061..1649    -  rep_origin     ori: high-copy-number ColE1/pMB1/pBR322/pUC origin of replication
   1820..2680    -  CDS            AmpR: β-lactamase; bla; confers resistance to ampicillin, carbenicillin, and related antibiotics
   2681..2785    -  promoter       AmpR promoter: bla
   2839..3218    +  enhancer       CMV enhancer: human cytomegalovirus immediate early enhancer
   3220..3419    +  promoter       CMV promoter: human cytomegalovirus (CMV) immediate early promoter
   3558..4383    +  intron         CMV intron A: human cytomegalovirus intron A (Chapman et al., 1991)
   4384..4476    +  CDS            PLAT (fragment): TPA_HUMAN - Experimental evidence at protein level: Swiss-Prot protein existence level 1. Converts the abundant, but inactive, zymogen plasminogen to plasmin by hydrolyzing a single Arg-Val bond in plasminogen. By controlling plasmin-mediated proteolysis, it plays an important role in tissue remodeling and degradation, in cell migration and many other physiopathological events. During oocyte activation, plays a role in cortical granule reaction in the zona reaction, which contributes to the block to polyspermy (By similarity). From Homo sapiens (Human).
   4477..5022    +  CDS            SNAP-tag®: human O6-alkylguanine-DNA-alkyltransferase variant that forms covalent bonds with benzylguanine derivatives optimized for bacterial expression
   5065..5442    +  CDS            CTLA4 (fragment): CTLA4_HUMAN - Also known as CD152. Experimental evidence at protein level: Swiss-Prot protein existence level 1. Inhibitory receptor acting as a major negative regulator of T-cell responses. The affinity of CTLA4 for its natural B7 family ligands, CD80 and CD86, is considerably stronger than the affinity of their cognate stimulatory coreceptor CD28. From Homo sapiens (Human).
   5446..5463    +  CDS            7xHis (fragment): 6xHis affinity tag
   5526..5750    +  polyA_signal   bGH poly(A) signal: bovine growth hormone polyadenylation signal
   5754..5775    +  promoter       SV40 promoter (fragment): SV40 enhancer and early promoter
   6277..6840    +  CDS            DHFR: mouse dihydrofolate reductase; Mus musculus Dhfr
   6911..7045    +  polyA_signal   SV40 poly(A) signal: SV40 polyadenylation signal
   7408..7626    +  CDS            LORF2_HUMAN (fragment): Experimental evidence at protein level: Swiss-Prot protein existence level 1. Has a reverse transcriptase activity required for target- primed reverse transcription of the LINE-1 element mRNA, a crucial step in LINE-1 retrotransposition. Has also an endonuclease activity that allows the introduction of nicks in the chromosomal target DNA. Cleaves DNA in AT-rich regions between a 5' stretch of purines and a 3' stretch of pyrimidines, corresponding to sites of LINE-1 integration in the genome. From Homo sapiens (Human).
   7623..297     +  CDS            Pol (fragment) (across the origin): LORF2_MOUSE - Also known as Gm17492. Experimental evidence at protein level: Swiss-Prot protein existence level 1. Has a reverse transcriptase activity required for target- primed reverse transcription of the LINE-1 element mRNA, a crucial step in LINE-1 retrotransposition. Has also an endonuclease activity that allows the introduction of nicks in the chromosomal target DNA. Cleaves DNA in AT-rich regions between a 5' stretch of purines and a 3' stretch of pyrimidines, corresponding to sites of LINE-1 integration in the genome. From Mus musculus (Mouse).
