[The description below was written by a language model from this plasmid's Addgene catalogue record and pLannotate feature annotations shown in this document.]
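Description:
pPPI4-SNAP-CTLA-4-His6 is a mammalian expression plasmid of about 7.7 kb, built on the pPPI4 backbone, for producing a tagged, soluble form of human CTLA-4 for purification from mammalian cells. In bacteria it is maintained through a high-copy ColE1/pUC-type origin and selected with ampicillin via the β-lactamase gene and its native promoter. Remnants of a lac promoter/operator region and a short lacI fragment are also annotated in the backbone.

The expression cassette is driven by the human cytomegalovirus immediate early enhancer and promoter followed by CMV intron A, an arrangement that typically boosts transcript levels in mammalian cells, and it ends with the bovine growth hormone polyadenylation signal. The open reading frame begins with a short fragment of human tissue plasminogen activator, which at this position most likely acts as a secretion leader directing the product into the culture medium. This is followed by the SNAP-tag, an alkyltransferase variant that reacts covalently with benzylguanine derivatives and so allows site-specific labelling or surface attachment. Next comes a fragment of human CTLA4 of roughly 380 bp, a partial coding sequence whose size fits the extracellular ligand-binding region, although the record does not define its boundaries. A C-terminal His6 tag allows metal-affinity purification.

Downstream, a mouse DHFR coding sequence with an SV40 poly(A) signal offers a potential selectable or amplifiable marker in mammalian cells; only a small SV40 promoter fragment is annotated upstream of it. A fuller SV40 enhancer/early promoter lies elsewhere on the opposite strand. Short LINE-1 ORF2-like matches are probably incidental backbone sequence. The associated publication concerns the PD-L1:CD80 cis-heterodimer and its effects on the CD28, PD-1 and CTLA-4 pathways.
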