Addgene plasmid #223584: pPPI4-SNAP-CTLA-4-His6
Purpose: Protein purification of human CTLA4 with SNAP and 6xHis tags from mammalian cells
Depositing lab: Enfu Hui. Depositing organization: University of California, San Diego (UCSD). Publication: PD-L1:CD80 Cis-Heterodimer Triggers the Co-stimulatory Receptor CD28 While Repressing the Inhibitory PD-1 and CTLA-4 Pathways. Zhao Y, Lee CK, Lin CH, Gassen RB, Xu X, Huang Z, Xiao C, Bonorino C, Lu LF, Bui JD, Hui E. Immunity. 2019 Dec 17;51(6):1059-1073.e9. doi: 10.1016/j.immuni.2019.11.003. Epub 2019 Nov 19. PubMed 31757674.
Backbone
  Vector backbone: pPPI4
  Vector type: Mammalian Expression
Growth in bacteria
  Bacterial resistance: Ampicillin, 100 μg/mL
  Growth temperature: 37°C
  Growth strain: DH5alpha
  Copy number: High Copy
Gene/Insert
  Gene/Insert name: CTLA4
  Species: H. sapiens (human)
  Entrez Gene: CTLA4 (a.k.a. ALPS5, CD, CD152, CELIAC3, CTLA-4, GRD4, GSE, IDDM12)
  Tag / fusion protein: SNAP (N terminal on insert); His6 (C terminal on insert)
  Cloning method: Gibson Cloning
  Sequencing primers: 5′ GCAGTGTAGTCTGAGCAGTAC; 3′ GCTGGCAACTAGAAGGCACAG
Terms and licenses: Academic/Nonprofit Terms; Industry Terms: Not Available to Industry
Depositor comments: Plasmid lab code: L1069
How to cite: pPPI4-SNAP-CTLA-4-His6 was a gift from Enfu Hui (Addgene plasmid # 223584 ; http://n2t.net/addgene:223584 ; RRID:Addgene_223584)
